Addgene plasmid #147207: pAc5.1A-DmXRN1-M1335AL1338A-dsRNAres-V5His6_P
Purpose: Insect Expression of DmXRN1-M1335AL1338A-dsRNAres
Depositing lab: Elisa Izaurralde. Depositing organization: Max Planck Institute for Developmental Biology. Publication: A direct interaction between DCP1 and XRN1 couples mRNA decapping to 5' exonucleolytic degradation. Braun JE, Truffault V, Boland A, Huntzinger E, Chang CT, Haas G, Weichenrieder O, Coles M, Izaurralde E. Nat Struct Mol Biol. 2012 Dec;19(12):1324-31. doi: 10.1038/nsmb.2413. Epub 2012 Nov 11. PubMed 23142987.
Backbone
  Vector backbone: Unknown
  Vector type: Insect Expression
Growth in bacteria
  Bacterial resistance: Ampicillin, 100 μg/mL
  Growth temperature: 37°C
  Growth strain: DH5alpha
  Copy number: Low Copy
Gene/Insert
  Gene/Insert name: DmXRN1-M1335AL1338A-dsRNAres (alt name: pacman)
  Species: D. melanogaster (fly)
  Mutation: one silent mtuation compared to the sequence given by NCBI:NM_078684 variant A
  Entrez Gene: pcm (a.k.a. Dmel_CG3291, CG3291, DmXrn1, Dmel\CG3291, Pcm, XRN1, XRN1/pcm, Xrn1, Xrn1p)
  Cloning method: Unknown
Terms and licenses: Academic/Nonprofit Terms; Industry Terms: Not Available to Industry
Depositor comments: Plasmids from this collection were made available to the research community and donated after the lab closed. Please note that the sequence provided by the depositing laboratory may be theoretical/predicted or based on Sanger sequencing results. There may be discrepancies between sequencing results obtained by Addgene and the depositor sequence. If an Addgene verified sequence is not available, please contact before placing your order to request that our lab fully sequence the plasmid.
How to cite: pAc5.1A-DmXRN1-M1335AL1338A-dsRNAres-V5His6_P was a gift from Elisa Izaurralde (Addgene plasmid # 147207 ; http://n2t.net/addgene:147207 ; RRID:Addgene_147207)
