[The description below was written by a language model from this plasmid's Addgene catalogue record and pLannotate feature annotations shown in this document.]
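Description:
pAc5.1A-DmXRN1-M1335AL1338A-dsRNAres-V5His6_P is a 10.2 kb insect expression plasmid for producing a mutant form of the Drosophila melanogaster 5'-to-3' exoribonuclease XRN1 (the pacman/pcm gene product) in fly cells. The catalogue lists the backbone as unknown, although the name and the annotated parts point to a pAc5.1-type vector. The D. melanogaster actin 5C promoter provides strong constitutive transcription, the cloned coding region is followed by a V5 epitope tag, and an SV40 polyadenylation signal lies downstream. The name also indicates a His6 tag after V5, but the feature table does not annotate it. In bacteria the plasmid is maintained through a ColE1/pUC-type origin and selected with ampicillin via the β-lactamase gene and its own promoter. The record lists it as low copy even though the origin is annotated as a high-copy type.

The XRN1 open reading frame is not annotated, but it presumably fills the large gap between the Ac5 promoter and the V5 tag. The short hits to KA2, SV40 large T antigen and the tetracycline resistance gene are small fragments, most likely incidental matches or backbone remnants rather than functional elements. According to its name, the insert carries the alanine substitutions M1335A and L1338A and is "dsRNAres", meaning it has been recoded to escape a dsRNA directed against the endogenous transcript. The record also notes one silent change relative to the reference variant A sequence. Such a design suits complementation experiments in which endogenous XRN1 is depleted by RNAi and the tagged mutant is expressed in its place. The associated publication concerns the direct DCP1–XRN1 interaction that couples decapping to 5' exonucleolytic decay, but the record does not state what the two substitutions do.
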