Features (pLannotate 1.2.2; 9 found; start..end, strand, type, name):
     56..2568    +  promoter       Ac5 promoter: Drosophila melanogaster actin 5C promoter
   7016..7033    -  CDS            KA2 (fragment): first 150 residues of the mouse kainate receptor subunit 2 mediates targeting to the neuronal soma (Shemesh et al., 2017)
   7496..7537    +  CDS            V5 tag: epitope tag from simian virus 5
   7637..7771    -  polyA_signal   SV40 poly(A) signal: SV40 polyadenylation signal
   7794..7878    -  CDS            large T antigen (fragment): large T antigen from SV40 (simian virus 40)
   7879..8349    +  CDS            TcR (fragment): tetracycline efflux protein; tet; confers resistance to tetracycline
   8393..8981    -  rep_origin     ori: high-copy-number ColE1/pMB1/pBR322/pUC origin of replication
   9152..10012   -  CDS            AmpR: β-lactamase; bla; confers resistance to ampicillin, carbenicillin, and related antibiotics
  10013..10117   -  promoter       AmpR promoter: bla
>Addgene plasmid #147207 | pAc5.1A-DmXRN1-M1335AL1338A-dsRNAres-V5His6_P | depositor full sequence | sequence record 289654 | Full Sequence
CTTCAAGGAATTAATTCTATATTCTAAAAACACAAATGATACTTCTAAAAAAAATCATGAATGGCATCAA
CTCTGAATCAAATCTTTGCAGATGCACCTACTTCTCATTTCCACTGTCACATCATTTTTCCAGATCTCGC
TGCCTGTTATGTGGCCCACAAACCAAGACACGTTTTATGGCCATTAAAGCTGGCTGATCGTCGCCAAACA
CCAAATACATATCAATATGTACATTCGAGAAAGAAGCGATCAAAGAAGCGTCTTCGGGCGAGTAGGAGAA
TGCGGAGGAGAAGGAGAACGAGCTGATCTAGTATCTCTCCACAATCCAATGCCAACTGACCAACTGGCCA
TATTCGGAGCAATTTGAAGCCAATTTCCATCGCCTGGCGATCGCTCCATTCTTGGCTATATGTTTTTCAC
CGTTCCCGGGGCCATTTTCAAAGACTCGTCGGTAAGATAAGATTGTGTCACTCGCTGTCTCTCTTCATTT
GTCGAAGAATGCTGAGGAATTTCGCGATGACGTCGGCGAGTATTTTGAAGAATGAGAATAATTTGTATTT
ATACGAAAATCAGTTAGTGGAATTTTCTACAAAAACATGTTATCTATAGATAATTTTGTTGCAAAATATG
TTGACTATGACAAAGATTGTATGTATATACCTTTAATGTATTCTCATTTTCTTATGTATTTATAATGGCA
ATGATGATACTGATGATATTTTAAGATGATGCCAGACCACAGGCTGATTTCTGCGTCTTTTGCCGAACGC
AGTGCATGTGCGGTTGTTGTTTTTTGGAATAGTTTCAATTTTCGGACTGTCCGCTTTGATTTCAGTTTCT
TGGCTTATTCAAAAAGCAAAGTAAAGCCAAAAAAGCGAGATGGCAATACCAAATGCGGCAAAACGGTAGT
GGAAGGAAAGGGGTGCGGGGCAGCGGAAGGAAGGGTGGGGCGGGGCGTGGCGGGGTCTGTGGCTGGGCGC
GACGTCACCGACGTTGGAGCCACTCCTTTGACCATGTGTGCGTGTGTGTATTATTCGTGTCTCGCCACTC
GCCGGTTGTTTTTTTCTTTTTATCTCGCTCTCTCTAGCGCCATCTCGTACGCATGCTCAACGCACCGCAT
GTTGCCGTGTCCTTTATGCGTCATTTTGGCTCGAAATAGGCAATTATTTAAACAAAGATTAGTCAACGAA
AACGCTAAAATAAATAAGTCTACAATATGGTTACTTATTGCCATGTGTGTGCAGCCAACGATAGCAACAA
AAGCAACAACACAGTGGCTTTCCCTCTTTCACTTTTTGTTTGCAAGCGCGTGCGAGCAAGACGGCACGAC
CGGCAAACGCAATTACGCTGACAAAGAGCAGACGAAGTTTTGGCCGAAAAACATCAAGGCGCCTGATACG
AATGCATTTGCAATAACAATTGCGATATTTAATATTGTTTATGAAGCTGTTTGACTTCAAAACACACAAA
AAAAAAAATAAAACAAATTATTTGAAAGAGAATTAGGAATCGGACAGCTTATCGTTACGGGCTAACAGCA
CACCGAGACGAAATAGCTTACCTGACGTCACAGCCTCTGGAAGAACTGCCGCCAAGCAGAGAGAGAGAGA
AAAAGAGGGAGAGCAGCTTAGACCGCATGTGCTTGTGTGTGAGGCGTCTCTCTCTTCGTCTCCTGTTTGC
GCAAACGCATAGACTGCACTGAGAAAATCGATTACCTATTTTTTATGAATGAATATTTGCACTATTACTA
TTCAAAACTATTAAGATAGCAATCACATTCAATAGCCAAATACTATACCACCTGAGCGATGCAACGAAAT
GATCAATTTGAGCAAAAATGCTGCATATTTAGGACGGCATCATTATAGAAATGCTTCTTGCTGTGTACTT
TTCTCTCGTCTGGCAGCTGTTTCGCCGTTATTGTTAAAACCGGCTTAAGTTAGGTGTGTTTTCTACGACT
AGTGATGCCCCTACTAGAAGATGTGTGTTGCACAAATGTCCCTGAATAACCAATTTGAAGTGCAGATAGC
AGTAAACGTAAGCTAATATGAATATTATTTAACTGTAATGTTTTAATATCGCTGGACATTACTAATAAAC
CCACTATAAACACATGTACATATGTATGTTTTGGCATACAATGAGTAGTTGGGGAAAAAATGTGTAAAAG
CACCGTGACCATCACAGCATAAAGATAACCAGCTGAAGTATCGAATATGAGTAACCCCCAAATTGAATCA
CATGCCGCAACTGATAGGACCCATGGAAGTACACTCTTCATGGCGATATACAAGACACACACAAGCACGA
ACACCCAGTTGCGGAGGAAATTCTCCGTAAATGAAAACCCAATCGGCGAACAATTCATACCCATATATGG
TAAAAGTTTTGAACGCGACTTGAGAGCGGAGAGCATTGCGGCTGATAAGGTTTTAGCGCTAAGCGGGCTT
TATAAAACGGGCTGCGGGACCAGTTTTCATATCACTACCGTTTGAGTTCTTGTGCTGTGTGGATACTCCT
CCCGACACAAAGCCGCTCCATCAGCCAGCAGTCGTCTAATCCAGAGACCCCGGATCGGGGTACCTACTAG
TCCAGTGTGGTGGAATTCTGCAGATATCCAGCACAGTGGCGGCCGCCCAACATGGGTGTACCGAAATTTT
TCCGATATATATCGGAACGCTACCCCTGTCTGTCGGAGCTGGCCCGTGAACATTGTATTCCGGAATTTGA
TAACCTGTATCTGGATATGAATGGAATCGTGCATAATTGTAGCCACCCCGATGATAATAATATTCATTTC
CATCTTGAAGAAGAACAAATCTTTCAAGAGATATTTAATTATGTTGATAAACTTTTTTATCTAATTAAAC
CCCAACGGCTGTTTTTTCTGAGCGTAGATGGCGTCGCCCCGCGCGCGAAAATGAATCAACAACGATCGCG
CCGTTTTCGCACCGCCCGGGAAGCCGAACAACAAGAAGCGAAAGCCGCGCAACGCGGGGAACTGCGCGAA
CATGAACGGTTTGATAGTAATTGTATCACCCCCGGGACGGAGTTTATGGTCCGCCTCCAAGAAGGCCTCC
GAGCGTTCCTGAAGACCAAAATCAGCACCGACCCACTCTGGCAACGCTGTACGGTCATTCTGAGCGGACA
AGAAGCCCCGGGAGAAGGAGAACATAAAATTATGGATTATATCCGCTATATGAAAACCCAACCCGATTAC
GACCCGAACACGCGGCATTGTCTCTATGGATTGGATGCGGACTTGATAATCCTCGGACTGTGTACGCATG
AACTCCATTTTGTCGTCCTCCGAGAAGAAGTGAAATTTGGCCGAAATGTGAAACGGACGTCAGTCGAAGA
AACCCGATTTTTTCTCCTCCATCTCGGCCTCCTGCGCGAGTACCTCGAGCTGGAGTTCGACGCCCTGAGA
ACAGACGAGCACAAATTGGACATTGCGCAGCTTATCGACGACTGGGTGCTGATGGGCTTTTTGGTCGGCA
ACGACTTCATTCCCCACCTGCCGTGCCTGCACATTTCATCAAATGCACTGCCGCTGCTCTACCGCACCTA
CATCGGCATTTACCCGACCCTCGGCGGCAACATCAACGAGAACGGCAAGCTCAACCTGCGCCGCTTGCAG
ATTTTCATATCGGCCCTCACCGAGGTGGAGCTGGATCACTTCAAGGAGCACGCCGACGACTTGAAGTACA
TGAACAACAAATCAGAGGCGTTCGACATGGACGTCGGCGAGATCACCGAGTCTCAAAACCTCGACTCCGA
TCTCGGAGCCCTCATCAACAAGAGCATGCTGCTCTACGATGACGACAGCGAGGAGGACTGCTCCGACGAG
AACGCGGTTCTTCTGAAGGAGTTCCAGAACTACAAGCGAAACTTCTACCGCAACAAGTTCAAGCGTGATC
CGAATGATGAACTGATCGAGGAACTGTGCCACCACTACGTCAATGCGCTGCAGTGGGTGCTCGACTACTA
CTACCGTGGCGTGCAGTCCTGGGACTGGTACTATCCCTTCCACTACACTCCATTCATCAGCGACCTCAAG
AACATCGAGCAGGTGGAGATCGCCTTCCACATGGGCACGCCCTTTCTGCCATTCCAGCAGCTTCTGGCGG
TACTGCCGGCGGCCAGTGCAAAGCTTCTCCCTGTCGCCTACCACGACCTCATGCTGCTGCCGACCAGCCC
GCTGGCCGAGTTCTATCCACTGGAGTTCGAGAGCGACCTCAATGGCAAGAAACACGATTGGGAGGCGGTT
GTGCTGATACCCTTCATCGATGAGGGTCGGCTGCTGGCCGCTATGCTGCCATGCGAGGCTCAGCTGTCGC
TGGAGGAGCGCGAACGCAACCGACACGGTCCCATGTATGTGTACAAATACAGTACGGTGGCGCAGGGTCC
CATGCCAGCGTATCCACCGCTGAGGGCTCTTCCCGTGCTCTACTGCACGGAGGTGGCCAAGTGGTCGCAC
GAAATCGCAGTCAATCTGCCGTACAGCGTGTGCATCGAGCTACCAAATGCGGCGAGAACCGTTTTCTTCC
CGGGATTTCCCACCATGCAGCATCTGCCCTTCGATTTCGAGCTGCGCAACGACCGCGTCAAGGTGTTCGA
ACAGGTCAGTCGCAACCAGAACATTGTGCTAAAACCACGCAAGCGCCAGCTGGAGGACACACTGACGGCG
GTGGCCTCCCAGTACCTCGGGAAGGTGATCCACGTCGGCTGGCCGCATCTCGTCAAGGCGATAGTGGTGC
GCGTGGCCACGCGAGATCAGCGCGTCGACAGCGAGGGAATCACGCTAAACGATTCGCGGCGTTTCGACTC
GGAATGCAAGGCACTGCAGGAACACTTTATCAATCGTATGGGAATACAGTTTGCCAACTATGATGTGCTC
GTCTATGTGCGCACCTTTGCCGGCAATTCGACGGAGTTCCGCGACAAGGGGGCATTGATGGTGCGCGACT
CGTGGAGCAGCTCCGTCACCGGCTATCCAGCCCAGGGCGTGGTGGCCGATCTGACTGTGTGGGAAAGAAT
GCGCAAGAATTTCCTCAACGTGGAGCACTACTTCCCCGTTGGCAGCACGATCTTCTTGATCACGGATCCG
TATTACGGCAGCGAGGGAACTGTGCAGGACCCACGGCTGGCCTACACCAACGGCCGGATTCAAGTCAGCA
TCATGGTGCGACCGGAACCGAAAGTAAATGCGGCACGTCAGCTGCAGGAAGAGCGGGACCGGGACTATCT
GAGCACCTTCCAGGTCTGCAACTTGCTCCGAATCAGTGGCCGCACCCTGGGACGCCTAAGTGGCACCGTG
TGGGTGGTGCTCGGTCCGCGGCGTCAGAAGATGGAAAACGTGACCAAGCACAACATTGGCCTGCAGCTCA
AGTATCCGCGGCAGAACGAGGAGCGTGCCGGATACTGCTTCCGCACGAACAACCAGTGGTACTACTCCAG
CCTGGCCGTGGATCTGATGCGTAACTATTGCCAGCGTTACCCAGACGTTATCGACTTCTTTGGCGACTCC
AACGATCGCGCCGAGTTCGTATTCGAACAGGACGTGTTCCCCAATGCGGTTGGCCATCGCCGCGTCGAGG
AACTGGCCAACTGGGTGCGCCAGCAGCCGCACATGAAAGTGGAGCGCATCTCTTGCGGCTCCAAGACGGT
CTGCCGCGAGACCATCGAACTGCTGATAGCCGCCGTCGACGACCTGCGCTCACTGCCCGTCAAGCACGTT
AAACTGCAGGTGAAGCCGCACTTGCTCATCAAGCCCAATGTCACACTGCCAGATGTCTACCGATCAAAGC
GCCCGGTGCGTCTCTTCGATCGCGTCGTAATCGTACGCACCATTTACATGGTGCCCGTGGGCACTAAGGG
CACCGTGATTGGCATTCATCCCGTTACGGACCCCAACCCGGTCCGCCTGGAGTGCGTCCATGCTGTCGAC
ACGTTCTGCAAGGTGCTGTTCGACAGCCCCGTTCCGAACTGCAACAACATCCATGGCATCGCCGAAGACC
GAGTTTACAAGGTGCCCGAAATTGCCCTGGTGATCATCAAGACGGATGAGGAAGGAAAGAAGCAGAACGA
CTGCGAACTGCCGGTGAGGGATCCTCAGCCGAACCAGGCACAGGACGAGCCAGTCCGCGCGACCAGCAGT
CGCTATGTGACCGCCGCAGGGTCCACCTCGGTCCCGATCACGATGAAGACCCAAATTAGCGACGAATTCG
TCAAGACGCGTAGCGATCCGATAGCCCGTACGGATTCGTACAAGCCATCGTCGGAGCCAAAACCGGTGCC
GGTGCCGGAGCAGATTACCAACTGGCGGGAACGCGTCAGTACGCCAACAAACAAACCGCAGCCTGCGCCA
AATAATTGGCGCATAAATCGGTCTTCATCACGTCAACAGGGCGGTAGTATTTTTGTTGCTCCGCCCACAA
AAACTCCTGATGCAGCTGCAAGCACTGCTTCCACTGCATTCACCGCAGCCTCGTCCGCAACGCTGACTCC
TCTGGATCAGACCTTGGCGCTCATGTCGGTTTTGGGCGTGGGTGAGGACCAGAGCTCGCCGCCACTCCAG
GAGGCGGTGCAGCAGCAACGTCCGCCACTACTTCAACAGCAAAGAGCTCCGTTTCCCGGACAAGCGCCCA
ATGCACCCAAGCCACCGCTCTTCTGGCAGCAAGAGGCGCAGAAGCAGGAGGCGCTGCAGCAGGAGGCGCA
GCAGCAGGAGGCGCAGAAGAAGCAGCAGCAGGCGCATGCGCAAATGGAGCCTGAACGTATCAATAGCCAG
CATTTCTACAGAAGCGGCCAGACAGGAGCGGCGTTGAATCAGCCGCCATTGGGTGCTCCATCAAAAAGGC
AGTGGCATGAGTGGGTGCACCCGCGCATGCAGCACGCCAACGCATTCCACGCTGGCGTCAACAATGGATA
TCAGATGCGTCCCAAAAAGAATATAGCTGCGCAGAGCACCTTTAACAACAACGTGCACATGCACCTCCAG
CAACCATATTACCCGAATCAGCAGCAGCAGCAGCAGCAGCAGCAGCCACTCCAGCTGACGGAGATCAACA
ATGCGCCACCGCGATACTCAACGATCCAAGATTTTGTGCCCATACAGGCGTACCGTCCCAAGAAATTAAA
TCGCGTCCAACCAGCCGGTCGTCAGGACGTCGATGCCACCAAGAATCCTAGTCGTTCGCCTGTGTTGCAG
CAACCGACGAACGAGACTATAGACACAAAGGCCAGTTCTAGTCTTCCGGTACAATCAGCAGGCGAACAGG
TGATTGGACTGATGCAAACGCTTGAAATTAAGCCGGCTGCGTCGCAGTCCGAATCTGATGGGGTCTCAAC
AGGCAGTGCGAACGCGCCCACAGCAACGACATCATCCCAGGCGGTCAACCGAAGGAAGCATCGAGTGCCT
CGCATCGGAGCCAAGTTCGACTTGGAATACATACTGCCCGACTCCCCGCATCCAACTTCTAGAGGGCCCT
TCGAAGGTAAGCCTATCCCTAACCCTCTCCTCGGTCTCGATTCTACGCGTACCGGTCATCATCACCATCA
CCATTGAGTTTAAACCCGCTGATCAGCCTCGACTGTGCCTTCTAAGGCCTGAGCTCGCTGATCAGCCTCG
ATCGAGGATCCAGACATGATAAGATACATTGATGAGTTTGGACAAACCACAACTAGAATGCAGTGAAAAA
AATGCTTTATTTGTGAAATTTGTGATGCTATTGCTTTATTTGTAACCATTATAAGCTGCAATAAACAAGT
TAACAACAACAATTGCATTCATTTTATGTTTCAGGTTCAGGGGGAGGTGTGGGAGGTTTTTTAAAGCAAG
TAAAACCTCTACAAATGTGGTATGGCTGATTATGATCAGTCGACCGATGCCCTTGAGAGCCTTCAACCCA
GTCAGCTCCTTCCGGTGGGCGCGGGGCATGACTATCGTCGCCGCACTTATGACTGTCTTCTTTATCATGC
AACTCGTAGGACAGGTGCCGGCAGCGCTCTGGGTCATTTTCGGCGAGGACCGCTTTCGCTGGAGCGCGAC
GATGATCGGCCTGTCGCTTGCGGTATTCGGAATCTTGCACGCCCTCGCTCAAGCCTTCGTCACTGGTCCC
GCCACCAAACGTTTCGGCGAGAAGCAGGCCATTATCGCCGGCATGGCGGCCGACGCGCTGGGCTACGTCT
TGCTGGCGTTCGCGACGCGAGGCTGGATGGCCTTCCCCATTATGATTCTTCTCGCTTCCGGCGGCATCGG
GATGCCCGCGTTGCAGGCCATGCTGTCCAGGCAGGTAGATGACGACCATCAGGGACAGCTTCAAGGATCG
CTCGCGGCTCTTACCAGCCAGCAAAAGGCCAGGAACCGTAAAAAGGCCGCGTTGCTGGCGTTTTTCCATA
GGCTCCGCCCCCCTGACGAGCATCACAAAAATCGACGCTCAAGTCAGAGGTGGCGAAACCCGACAGGACT
ATAAAGATACCAGGCGTTTCCCCCTGGAAGCTCCCTCGTGCGCTCTCCTGTTCCGACCCTGCCGCTTACC
GGATACCTGTCCGCCTTTCTCCCTTCGGGAAGCGTGGCGCTTTCTCAATGCTCACGCTGTAGGTATCTCA
GTTCGGTGTAGGTCGTTCGCTCCAAGCTGGGCTGTGTGCACGAACCCCCCGTTCAGCCCGACCGCTGCGC
CTTATCCGGTAACTATCGTCTTGAGTCCAACCCGGTAAGACACGACTTATCGCCACTGGCAGCAGCCACT
GGTAACAGGATTAGCAGAGCGAGGTATGTAGGCGGTGCTACAGAGTTCTTGAAGTGGTGGCCTAACTACG
GCTACACTAGAAGGACAGTATTTGGTATCTGCGCTCTGCTGAAGCCAGTTACCTTCGGAAAAAGAGTTGG
TAGCTCTTGATCCGGCAAACAAACCACCGCTGGTAGCGGTGGTTTTTTTGTTTGCAAGCAGCAGATTACG
CGCAGAAAAAAAGGATCTCAAGAAGATCCTTTGATCTTTTCTACGGGGTCTGACGCTCAGTGGAACGAAA
ACTCACGTTAAGGGATTTTGGTCATGAGATTATCAAAAAGGATCTTCACCTAGATCCTTTTAAATTAAAA
ATGAAGTTTTAAATCAATCTAAAGTATATATGAGTAAACTTGGTCTGACAGTTACCAATGCTTAATCAGT
GAGGCACCTATCTCAGCGATCTGTCTATTTCGTTCATCCATAGTTGCCTGACTCCCCGTCGTGTAGATAA
CTACGATACGGGAGGGCTTACCATCTGGCCCCAGTGCTGCAATGATACCGCGAGACCCACGCTCACCGGC
TCCAGATTTATCAGCAATAAACCAGCCAGCCGGAAGGGCCGAGCGCAGAAGTGGTCCTGCAACTTTATCC
GCCTCCATCCAGTCTATTAATTGTTGCCGGGAAGCTAGAGTAAGTAGTTCGCCAGTTAATAGTTTGCGCA
ACGTTGTTGCCATTGCTGCAGGCATCGTGGTGTCACGCTCGTCGTTTGGTATGGCTTCATTCAGCTCCGG
TTCCCAACGATCAAGGCGAGTTACATGATCCCCCATGTTGTGCAAAAAAGCGGTTAGCTCCTTCGGTCCT
CCGATCGTTGTCAGAAGTAAGTTGGCCGCAGTGTTATCACTCATGGTTATGGCAGCACTGCATAATTCTC
TTACTGTCATGCCATCCGTAAGATGCTTTTCTGTGACTGGTGAGTACTCAACCAAGTCATTCTGAGAATA
GTGTATGCGGCGACCGAGTTGCTCTTGCCCGGCGTCAACACGGGATAATACCGCGCCACATAGCAGAACT
TTAAAAGTGCTCATCATTGGAAAACGTTCTTCGGGGCGAAAACTCTCAAGGATCTTACCGCTGTTGAGAT
CCAGTTCGATGTAACCCACTCGTGCACCCAACTGATCTTCAGCATCTTTTACTTTCACCAGCGTTTCTGG
GTGAGCAAAAACAGGAAGGCAAAATGCCGCAAAAAAGGGAATAAGGGCGACACGGAAATGTTGAATACTC
ATACTCTTCCTTTTTCAATATTATTGAAGCATTTATCAGGGTTATTGTCTCATGAGCGGATACATATTTG
AATGTATTTAGAAAAATAAACAAATAGGGGTTCCGCGCACATTTCCCCGAAAAGTGCCACCTGACGTCTA
AGAAACCATTATTATCATGACATTAACCTATAAAAATAGGCGTATCACGAGGCCCTTTCGT
